Addgene plasmid #234894: pAAV-pCAG-Floxed-FlpO-2A-H2BV5c.o.,rev.-WPRE
Purpose: CAG-driven, Cre-dependent FlpO recombinase for H2B-V5
Depositing lab: Silvia Arber. Depositing organization: University of Basel. Publication: Dynamic basal ganglia output signals license and suppress forelimb movements. Falasconi A, Kanodia H, Arber S. Nature. 2025 May 28. doi: 10.1038/s41586-025-09066-z. PubMed 40437098.
Backbone
  Vector backbone: pAAV
  Vector type: AAV
Growth in bacteria
  Bacterial resistance: Ampicillin, 100 μg/mL
  Growth temperature: 37°C
  Growth strain: NEB Stable
  Copy number: Unknown
Gene/Insert
  Gene/Insert name: Floxed-FlpO-2A-H2BV5
  Species: Synthetic
  Cloning method: Restriction Enzyme; 5′ cloning site Unknown (unknown if destroyed)
Terms and licenses: Academic/Nonprofit Terms; Industry Terms: Not Available to Industry
How to cite: pAAV-pCAG-Floxed-FlpO-2A-H2BV5c.o.,rev.-WPRE was a gift from Silvia Arber (Addgene plasmid # 234894 ; http://n2t.net/addgene:234894 ; RRID:Addgene_234894)
