[The description below was written by a language model from this plasmid's Addgene catalogue record and pLannotate feature annotations shown in this document.]
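Description:
pAAV-pCAG-Floxed-FlpO-2A-H2BV5c.o.,rev.-WPRE is an AAV transfer plasmid (about 7.6 kb) built on a pAAV backbone for packaging a Cre-dependent expression cassette into recombinant adeno-associated virus. It is propagated in bacteria through a high-copy ColE1/pUC-type origin and selected with ampicillin via the β-lactamase gene. An f1 phage origin is also present, along with short remnants of pBR322 bom and rop sequences. The cassette is flanked by AAV2 inverted terminal repeats, which direct replication and encapsidation of the vector genome. The annotation detects the right-hand ITR in full but only short fragments of the left one. This may reflect the difficulty of sequencing these structured repeats, and the use of a recombination-deficient growth strain fits with the need to keep them stable.

Expression is driven by the CAG promoter, annotated here as the CMV enhancer, the chicken β-actin promoter and a chimeric intron. Downstream lies a synthetic open reading frame placed in reverse orientation, encoding FlpO recombinase linked through a 2A peptide to human histone H2B carrying a V5 epitope. The name indicates codon optimisation, and the 2A and V5 elements come from the name rather than the feature table. The inverted cassette is bracketed by paired loxP and lox2272 sites in opposing orientations, a DIO/FLEx arrangement. In cells expressing Cre, it is irreversibly flipped into the sense orientation, allowing transcription. A WPRE and bGH polyadenylation signal then enhance transcript stability and processing. The result is Cre-gated production of FlpO together with a nuclear-localised, V5-detectable histone marker. This design is useful for intersectional genetic strategies, in which Cre-defined cells are made to activate Flp-dependent constructs while being identifiable by nuclear V5 staining.
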