Features (pLannotate 1.2.2; 21 found; start..end, strand, type, name):
     12..39      +  repeat_region  AAV2 ITR (fragment): inverted terminal repeat of adeno-associated virus serotype 2 inverted
     68..95      +  repeat_region  AAV2 ITR (fragment): inverted terminal repeat of adeno-associated virus serotype 2 inverted
    223..526     +  enhancer       CMV enhancer: human cytomegalovirus immediate early enhancer
    528..807     +  promoter       chicken β-actin promoter: No description available
    808..1824    +  intron         chimeric intron: chimera between introns from chicken β-actin and rabbit β-globin
   1928..1961    +  protein_bind   loxP: Cre-mediated recombination occurs in the 8-bp core sequence (GCATACAT). Cre recombinase
   1972..2005    +  protein_bind   lox2272: Cre-mediated recombination occurs in the 8-bp core sequence (GGATACTT). lox2272 sites are compatible with each other, but incompatible with loxP or loxN sites (Lee and Saito, 1988). Cre recombinase
   2093..2467    -  CDS            H2BC11 (sequence partly withheld): H2B1J_HUMAN - Also known as H2BFR Experimental evidence at protein level: Swiss-Prot protein existence level 1. Has broad antibacterial activity. May contribute to the formation of the functional antimicrobial barrier of the colonic epithelium, and to the bactericidal activity of amniotic fluid. From Homo sapiens (Human).
   2549..3817    -  CDS            FLP1: FLP_YEAST - Experimental evidence at protein level: Swiss-Prot protein existence level 1. Part of the plasmid amplification system, which corrects any decrease in copy number caused by a rare missegregation event. Catalyzes the recombination between the large inverted repetitions of the 2-micron plasmid during plasmid replication. This recombination event changes the direction of one of the two replication forks in the bidirectionally replicating molecule, effectively resulting in multiple rounds of replication from a single initiation event. Binds specifically to the FLP recognition target (F
   3881..3914    -  protein_bind   loxP: Cre-mediated recombination occurs in the 8-bp core sequence (GCATACAT). Cre recombinase
   3925..3958    -  protein_bind   lox2272: Cre-mediated recombination occurs in the 8-bp core sequence (GGATACTT). lox2272 sites are compatible with each other, but incompatible with loxP or loxN sites (Lee and Saito, 1988). Cre recombinase
   3982..4570    +  misc_feature   WPRE: woodchuck hepatitis virus posttranscriptional regulatory element
   4611..4818    +  polyA_signal   bGH poly(A) signal: bovine growth hormone polyadenylation signal
   4841..4981    +  repeat_region  AAV2 ITR: inverted terminal repeat of adeno-associated virus serotype 2 inverted
   4986..5037    -  misc_feature   bom (fragment): basis of mobility region from pBR322
   5056..5511    +  rep_origin     f1 ori (sequence partly withheld): f1 bacteriophage origin of replication; arrow indicates direction of (+) strand synthesis
   5512..5561    -  misc_feature   bom (fragment): basis of mobility region from pBR322
   5663..5698    -  CDS            rop (fragment): Rop protein, which maintains plasmids at low copy number; rop
   5793..5897    +  promoter       AmpR promoter: bla
   5898..6758    +  CDS            AmpR: β-lactamase; bla; confers resistance to ampicillin, carbenicillin, and related antibiotics
   6929..7517    +  rep_origin     ori: high-copy-number ColE1/pMB1/pBR322/pUC origin of replication
>Addgene plasmid #234894 | pAAV-pCAG-Floxed-FlpO-2A-H2BV5c.o.,rev.-WPRE | addgene full sequence | sequence record 468900 | Addgene NGS Result
CCTGCAGGCAGCTGCGCGCTCGCTCGCTCACTGAGGCCGCCCGGGCGTCGGGCGACCTTTGGTCGCCCGG
CCTCAGTGAGCGAGCGAGCGCGCAGAGAGGGAGTGGCCAACTCCATCACTAGGGGTTCCTGCGGCCGCAC
GCGAAACAATTCTGCAGGAATCTAGTTATTAATAGTAATCAATTACGGGGTCATTAGTTCATAGCCCATA
TATGGAGTTCCGCGTTACATAACTTACGGTAAATGGCCCGCCTGGCTGACCGCCCAACGACCCCCGCCCA
TTGACGTCAATAATGACGTATGTTCCCATAGTAACGCCAATAGGGACTTTCCATTGACGTCAATGGGTGG
AGTATTTACGGTAAACTGCCCACTTGGCAGTACATCAAGTGTATCATATGCCAAGTACGCCCCCTATTGA
CGTCAATGACGGTAAATGGCCCGCCTGGCATTATGCCCAGTACATGACCTTATGGGACTTTCCTACTTGG
CAGTACATCTACGTATTAGTCATCGCTATTACCATGGTCGAGGTGAGCCCCACGTTCTGCTTCACTCTCC
CCATCTCCCCCCCCTCCCCACCCCCAATTTTGTATTTATTTATTTTTTAATTATTTTGTGCAGCGATGGG
GGCGGGGGGGGGGGGGGGGGGGGCGCGGGGGGGGGGGGGGGGGGGGGGGGGGGGGGGGGCGGGGCGAGGC
GGAGAGGTGCGGCGGCAGCCAATCAGAGCGGCGCGCTCCGAAAGTTTCCTTTTATGGCGAGGCGGCGGCG
GCGGCGGCCCTATAAAAAGCGAAGCGCGCGGCGGGCGGGAGTCGCTGCGCGCTGCCTTCGCCCCGTGCCC
CGCTCCGCCGCCGCCTCGCGCCGCCCGCCCCGGCTCTGACTGACCGCGTTACTCCCACAGGTGAGCGGGC
GGGACGGCCCTTCTCCTCCGGGCTGTAATTAGCGCTTGGTTTAATGACGGCTTGTTTCTTTTCTGTGGCT
GCGTGAAAGCCTTGAGGGGCTCCGGGAGGGCCCTTTGTGCGGGGGGAGCGGCTCGGGGGGTGCGTGCGTG
TGTGTGTGCGTGGGGAGCGCCGCGTGCGGCTCCGCGCTGCCCGGCGGCTGTGAGCGCTGCGGGCGCGGCG
CGGGGCTTTGTGCGCTCCGCAGTGTGCGCGAGGGGAGCGCGGCCGGGGGCGGTGCCCCGCGGTGCGGGGG
GGGCTGCGAGGGGAACAAAGGCTGCGTGCGGGGTGTGTGCGTGGGGGGGTGAGCAGGGGGTGTGGGCGCG
TCGGTCGGGCTGCAACCCCCCCTGCACCCCCCTCCCCGAGTTGCTGAGCACGGCCCGGCTTCGGGTGCGG
GGCTCCGTACGGGGCGTGGCGCGGGGCTCGCCGTGCCGGGCGGGGGGTGGCGGCAGGTGGGGGTGCCGGG
CGGGGCGGGGCCGCCTCGGGCCGGGGAGGGCTCGGGGGAGGGGCGCGGCGGCCCCCGGAGCGCCGGCGGC
TGTCGAGGCGCGGCGAGCCGCAGCCATTGCCTTTTATGGTAATCGTGCGAGAGGGCGCAGGGACTTCCTT
TGTCCCAAATCTGTGCGGAGCCGAAATCTGGGAGGCGCCGCCGCACCCCCTCTAGCGGGCGCGGGGCGAA
GCGGTGCGGCGCCGGCAGGAAGGAAATGGGCGGGGAGGGCCTTCGTGCGTCGCCGCGCCGCCGTCCCCTT
CTCCCTCTCCAGCCTCGGGGCTGTCCGCGGGGGGACGGCTGCCTTCGGGGGGGACGGGGCAGGGCGGGGT
TCGGCTTCTGGCGTGTGACCGGCGGCTCTAGAGCCTCTGCTAACCATGTTCATGCCTTCTTCTTTTTCCT
ACAGCTCCTGGGCAACGTGCTGGTTATTGTGCTGTCTCATCATTTTGGCAAAGAATTGATTTGATACCGC
GGGCCCCGCGTGGACGGTACCCTTCAGGTCGACGTCGATAACTTCGTATAGCATACATTATACGAAGTTA
TCCGAATCGCAATAACTTCGTATAGGATACTTTATACGAAGTTATTTGGCGCGCCGCTAGCTCACTATTA
CTTACTATCACCTATTATCACGTGCTGTCCAGGCCCAGCAAAGGATTAGGGATGGGCTTGCC
[285 nt withheld, positions 2093-2377]
CCGTTTTTTACCGCCTTTCTTCTGGGCCTTGGTCACTGCTTTTTTGGAACCCTTCTTCGGCGCAGGAGCA
CTCTTAGCAGGTTCAGGCATTGTGATATTCAGGTCGCCGGGGCCAGGATTCTCCTCCACGTCGCCGCAAG
TCAGAAGGCTCCCCCGTCCCTCGCCGGATCCGATCCGTCTATTAATATAAGAGGAGAGGTAGTCGAGGAC
TTCCTGACTGATGATTCCGTTCCAAGCTGGGTACCTAATGCTCCCCTCAGCGGATCCCTTGAGCTGTTCA
ATATGCTGCCATTCCTCAATGGGATTTGTTTCATCCTTGAGGGCGATCATCTCTTTGGAGATAGGATCGT
AAGCGTAATATCTGCTAACCAGAGCGAAATAGTGATCAGGAATAGCGGTGATCTGATGTGTGTACGTGGT
TCTAGCAACAGCACTGGCCCTCTTGTCGGACCAGTTGCCAACGACATTAGTGAGCTCTGTCAAACCTTTC
ATACTGAGAAAGCTAGTCATCAAGTGCCGGCCAATGTGGGATTTTGGTCCATTTTTGATAGCAAAAATTG
GATAAGGAGCGTTCTTCTTAAGAGCTTTGTTATAGCTGCGGACCAGATTATCTTTCAGCAGCTGGTACTC
TTGCTTATTAGATGATGAATTGCCGGTTCGGTTCACCCTCTTCAGCACTGGCTCGCTGTTCCGCAGAAAT
TCATCCAAGTACACGAGGGGGTCAATTCGACCGCGTGCGCTAAAGAAGTAGATGTGGCGGCTCACTGAAG
TCTTGGTCTCGGTGACCAGGCATTGGATTATAACGCCGAGGTACTTGTTCTGCACCAGCTTGAAGCTCTT
AGGGTCTACGTTCTTAATGTCGGAAAACCGACCGCAGTTAATGAAGGTTGCCAGAAACAGGAATTGATAC
AGAGTTTTTGTCTTTGTGAATCGACTCGTGTATTCGAAAGAATTCAGGATTTTTTCTGTAATCTCCCAAA
TAGACTCGCCCTCGGACAGCAATGCCTTGAGCATTTTCTTGGAGTGGCTATTCCCCTTATCTGCTTCCTC
GCTAGACTCGAACTGCAGCTGCAAAGAACTTACTATATCAGTTATATCGCTTTGATGTTTCTGACCATTG
TAGGGTATGATAGTGAACTCCCAGGCGGGAATGAGCTTCTTGAGTGAAGCCTCCAGGATTGTGGCTTTCT
GGGTCTTATATTTAAACTGCAGGCTTTTATTAACGATGTCGAAGGACAGAGAGTTTGAAATGATTGTATT
GTAGGACATAAAAGTAGCCCGCTTTATAGCAGTTCCGTTATGAGTAATCATCCAGCAAAGGTATGTCAGC
TCAGCGGCGCAGGAGGCAATTTTCTCGCCGGATGGCCGTTCAAACCTCTCGACAAACTGTCTCACGAGAA
CCTTCGGGGGGGTTTTGCACAGGATGTCAAACTGTGACATGACTTTGCGCTTCTTCTTTGGGGCCATGGT
GGCGCTAGCGGCGCGCCAACCTGGCCGGCCTTGATAACTTCGTATAATGTATGCTATACGAAGTTATCCG
AATCGCAATAACTTCGTATAAAGTATCCTATACGAAGTTATCGAAGATCATCAAGCTTATCGATAATCAA
CCTCTGGATTACAAAATTTGTGAAAGATTGACTGGTATTCTTAACTATGTTGCTCCTTTTACGCTATGTG
GATACGCTGCTTTAATGCCTTTGTATCATGCTATTGCTTCCCGTATGGCTTTCATTTTCTCCTCCTTGTA
TAAATCCTGGTTGCTGTCTCTTTATGAGGAGTTGTGGCCCGTTGTCAGGCAACGTGGCGTGGTGTGCACT
GTGTTTGCTGACGCAACCCCCACTGGTTGGGGCATTGCCACCACCTGTCAGCTCCTTTCCGGGACTTTCG
CTTTCCCCCTCCCTATTGCCACGGCGGAACTCATCGCCGCCTGCCTTGCCCGCTGCTGGACAGGGGCTCG
GCTGTTGGGCACTGACAATTCCGTGGTGTTGTCGGGGAAATCATCGTCCTTTCCTTGGCTGCTCGCCTAT
GTTGCCACCTGGATTCTGCGCGGGACGTCCTTCTGCTACGTCCCTTCGGCCCTCAATCCAGCGGACCTTC
CTTCCCGCGGCCTGCTGCCGGCTCTGCGGCCTCTTCCGCGTCTTCGCCTTCGCCCTCAGACGAGTCGGAT
CTCCCTTTGGGCCGCCTCCCCGCATCGATACCGAGCGCTGCTCGAGAGATCGATCTGCCTCGACTGTGCC
TTCTAGTTGCCAGCCATCTGTTGTTTGCCCCTCCCCCGTGCCTTCCTTGACCCTGGAAGGTGCCACTCCC
ACTGTCCTTTCCTAATAAAATGAGGAAATTGCATCGCATTGTCTGAGTAGGTGTCATTCTATTCTGGGGG
GTGGGGTGGGGCAGGACAGCAAGGGGGAGGATTGGGAAGACAATAGCAGGCATGCTGGGGACACGTGCGG
ACCGAGCGGCCGCAGGAACCCCTAGTGATGGAGTTGGCCACTCCCTCTCTGCGCGCTCGCTCGCTCACTG
AGGCCGGGCGACCAAAGGTCGCCCGACGCCCGGGCTTTGCCCGGGCGGCCTCAGTGAGCGAGCGAGCGCG
CAGCTGCCTGCAGGGGCGCCTGATGCGGTATTTTCTCCTTACGCATCTGTGCGGTATTTCACACCGCATA
[95 nt withheld, positions 5038-5132]
T
[46 nt withheld, positions 5134-5179]
C
[141 nt withheld, positions 5181-5321]
CCTTTGACGTTGGAGTCCACGTTCTTT
[37 nt withheld, positions 5349-5385]
ACTCTATCTCGGGCTATTCTTTTGATTTATAAGGGATTTTGCCGATTTCGGTCTATTGGTTAAAAAATGA
GCTGATTTAACAAAAATTTAACGCGAATTTTAACAAAATATTAACGTTTACAATTTTATGGTGCACTCTC
AGTACAATCTGCTCTGATGCCGCATAGTTAAGCCAGCCCCGACACCCGCCAACACCCGCTGACGCGCCCT
GACGGGCTTGTCTGCTCCCGGCATCCGCTTACAGACAAGCTGTGACCGTCTCCGGGAGCTGCATGTGTCA
GAGGTTTTCACCGTCATCACCGAAACGCGCGAGACGAAAGGGCCTCGTGATACGCCTATTTTTATAGGTT
AATGTCATGATAATAATGGTTTCTTAGACGTCAGGTGGCACTTTTCGGGGAAATGTGCGCGGAACCCCTA
TTTGTTTATTTTTCTAAATACATTCAAATATGTATCCGCTCATGAGACAATAACCCTGATAAATGCTTCA
ATAATATTGAAAAAGGAAGAGTATGAGTATTCAACATTTCCGTGTCGCCCTTATTCCCTTTTTTGCGGCA
TTTTGCCTTCCTGTTTTTGCTCACCCAGAAACGCTGGTGAAAGTAAAAGATGCTGAAGATCAGTTGGGTG
CACGAGTGGGTTACATCGAACTGGATCTCAACAGCGGTAAGATCCTTGAGAGTTTTCGCCCCGAAGAACG
TTTTCCAATGATGAGCACTTTTAAAGTTCTGCTATGTGGCGCGGTATTATCCCGTATTGACGCCGGGCAA
GAGCAACTCGGTCGCCGCATACACTATTCTCAGAATGACTTGGTTGAGTACTCACCAGTCACAGAAAAGC
ATCTTACGGATGGCATGACAGTAAGAGAATTATGCAGTGCTGCCATAACCATGAGTGATAACACTGCGGC
CAACTTACTTCTGACAACGATCGGAGGACCGAAGGAGCTAACCGCTTTTTTGCACAACATGGGGGATCAT
GTAACTCGCCTTGATCGTTGGGAACCGGAGCTGAATGAAGCCATACCAAACGACGAGCGTGACACCACGA
TGCCTGTAGCAATGGCAACAACGTTGCGCAAACTATTAACTGGCGAACTACTTACTCTAGCTTCCCGGCA
ACAATTAATAGACTGGATGGAGGCGGATAAAGTTGCAGGACCACTTCTGCGCTCGGCCCTTCCGGCTGGC
TGGTTTATTGCTGATAAATCTGGAGCCGGTGAGCGTGGGTCTCGCGGTATCATTGCAGCACTGGGGCCAG
ATGGTAAGCCCTCCCGTATCGTAGTTATCTACACGACGGGGAGTCAGGCAACTATGGATGAACGAAATAG
ACAGATCGCTGAGATAGGTGCCTCACTGATTAAGCATTGGTAACTGTCAGACCAAGTTTACTCATATATA
CTTTAGATTGATTTAAAACTTCATTTTTAATTTAAAAGGATCTAGGTGAAGATCCTTTTTGATAATCTCA
TGACCAAAATCCCTTAACGTGAGTTTTCGTTCCACTGAGCGTCAGACCCCGTAGAAAAGATCAAAGGATC
TTCTTGAGATCCTTTTTTTCTGCGCGTAATCTGCTGCTTGCAAACAAAAAAACCACCGCTACCAGCGGTG
GTTTGTTTGCCGGATCAAGAGCTACCAACTCTTTTTCCGAAGGTAACTGGCTTCAGCAGAGCGCAGATAC
CAAATACTGTTCTTCTAGTGTAGCCGTAGTTAGGCCACCACTTCAAGAACTCTGTAGCACCGCCTACATA
CCTCGCTCTGCTAATCCTGTTACCAGTGGCTGCTGCCAGTGGCGATAAGTCGTGTCTTACCGGGTTGGAC
TCAAGACGATAGTTACCGGATAAGGCGCAGCGGTCGGGCTGAACGGGGGGTTCGTGCACACAGCCCAGCT
TGGAGCGAACGACCTACACCGAACTGAGATACCTACAGCGTGAGCTATGAGAAAGCGCCACGCTTCCCGA
AGGGAGAAAGGCGGACAGGTATCCGGTAAGCGGCAGGGTCGGAACAGGAGAGCGCACGAGGGAGCTTCCA
GGGGGAAACGCCTGGTATCTTTATAGTCCTGTCGGGTTTCGCCACCTCTGACTTGAGCGTCGATTTTTGT
GATGCTCGTCAGGGGGGCGGAGCCTATGGAAAAACGCCAGCAACGCGGCCTTTTTACGGTTCCTGGCCTT
TTGCTGGCCTTTTGCTCACATGT
